Addgene plasmid #114312: pCLX-KRT7-GFP
Purpose: Tissue-specific expression of the GFP living color under the control of the Keratin7 promoter
Depositing lab: Patrick Salmon. Depositing organization: University of Geneva.
Backbone
  Vector backbone: pCLX
  Vector type: Lentiviral
  Selectable markers: GFP
Growth in bacteria
  Bacterial resistance: Ampicillin, 100 μg/mL
  Growth temperature: 37°C
  Growth strain: NEB Stable
  Copy number: High Copy
Gene/Insert
  Gene/Insert name: GFP
  Species: M. musculus (mouse)
  Cloning method: Gateway Cloning
Terms and licenses: Academic/Nonprofit Terms; Industry Terms: Not Available to Industry
How to cite: pCLX-KRT7-GFP was a gift from Patrick Salmon (Addgene plasmid # 114312 ; http://n2t.net/addgene:114312 ; RRID:Addgene_114312)
