[The description below was written by a language model from this plasmid's Addgene catalogue record and pLannotate feature annotations shown in this document.]
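Description:
pCLX-KRT7-GFP is an HIV-1-derived lentiviral transfer vector built on the pCLX backbone and designed to report Keratin 7 promoter activity through GFP fluorescence. It is maintained in E. coli as a high-copy plasmid through a ColE1/pUC-type origin and is selected with ampicillin (AmpR, β-lactamase). An SV40 origin is also present in the backbone. There is no drug-resistance marker for mammalian cells; GFP itself is listed as the selectable marker.

The viral genome is transcribed from a hybrid 5' end in which the CMV enhancer is fused to a truncated HIV-1 LTR. This is followed by the Ψ packaging signal with a gag fragment, the cPPT/CTS, and the Rev response element for Rev-dependent nuclear export of the genomic RNA. The payload was assembled by Gateway recombination. An unannotated segment of roughly 1.5 kb lies between the attB4 and attB1 sites and, by its position, presumably carries the Keratin 7 promoter named in the record. EGFP sits between attB1 and attB2, and a WPRE downstream enhances transcript expression. The 3' LTR is truncated, consistent with a self-inactivating design, and has a loxP site just upstream of it. In comparable vectors this site is copied to both ends of the provirus during reverse transcription, which allows Cre-mediated excision, although the record does not state this purpose. A rabbit β-globin poly(A) signal follows the 3' LTR.

The catalogue lists mouse as the insert species, which probably refers to the promoter rather than to EGFP, but this is not made explicit. The two feature tables, one from the depositor sequence and one from repository sequencing, describe the same 8,824-nt plasmid with different start coordinates. The stated use is tissue-specific GFP labelling of cells in which the Keratin 7 promoter is active.
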