Features (pLannotate 1.2.2; 28 found; start..end, strand, type, name):
      4..383     +  enhancer       CMV enhancer: human cytomegalovirus immediate early enhancer
    385..642     +  LTR            5' LTR (truncated): truncated 5' long terminal repeat (LTR) from HIV-1
    689..814     +  misc_feature   HIV-1 Ψ: packaging signal of human immunodeficiency virus type 1
    798..1157    +  CDS            HIV-1 gag (fragment): gag protein from human immunodeficiency virus 1; gag
   1306..1423    +  misc_feature   cPPT/CTS: central polypurine tract and central termination sequence of HIV-1
   1566..1649    +  CDS            vif (fragment): VIF_HV1BR - Experimental evidence at protein level: Swiss-Prot protein existence level 1. Counteracts the innate antiviral activity of host APOBEC3F and APOBEC3G. Forms a complex with host APOBEC3F and APOBEC3G thus preventing the entry of these lethally hypermutating enzymes into progeny virions. Recruits an active E3 ubiquitin ligase complex composed of elongin BC, CUL5, and RBX2 to induce polyubiquitination of APOBEC3G and APOBEC3F. In turn, they are directed to the 26S proteasome for degradation. Vif interaction with APOBEC3G also blocks its cytidine deaminase activity in a proteasome-inde
   1783..2016    +  misc_feature   RRE: The Rev response element (RRE) of HIV-1 allows for Rev-dependent mRNA export from the nucleus to the cytoplasm.
   2393..2493    +  CDS            Rev (fragment): human immunodeficiency virus 1 (HIV-1) Rev protein; rev; enhances nuclear export of unspliced and incompletely spliced viral mRNAs
   2522..2542    +  protein_bind   attB4: mutant version of attB; core recombination site for the Gateway® BP reaction BP Clonase™
   4054..4073    +  protein_bind   attB1 (fragment): mutant version of attB; recombination site for the Gateway® BP reaction BP Clonase™
   4083..4802    +  CDS            EGFP: the original enhanced GFP (Yang et al., 1996) mammalian codon-optimized
   4804..4828    -  protein_bind   attB2: mutant version of attB; recombination site for the Gateway® BP reaction BP Clonase™
   4846..5434    +  misc_feature   WPRE: woodchuck hepatitis virus posttranscriptional regulatory element
   5467..5556    +  CDS            nef (fragment): NEF_HV1LA - Experimental evidence at protein level: Swiss-Prot protein existence level 1. Extracellular Nef protein targets CD4(+) T-lymphocytes for apoptosis by interacting with CXCR4 surface receptors. From Human immunodeficiency virus type 1 group M subtype B (isolate Lai) (HIV-1).
   5577..5610    +  protein_bind   loxP: Cre-mediated recombination occurs in the 8-bp core sequence (GCATACAT). Cre recombinase
   5630..5810    +  LTR            5' LTR (truncated): truncated 5' long terminal repeat (LTR) from HIV-1
   5913..5968    +  polyA_signal   β-globin poly(A) signal: rabbit β-globin polyadenylation signal (Gil and Proudfoot, 1987)
   6351..6367    -  protein_bind   lac operator: The lac repressor binds to the lac operator to inhibit transcription in E. coli. This inhibition can be relieved by adding lactose or isopropyl-β-D-thiogalactopyranoside (IPTG). lac repressor encoded by lacI
   6375..6405    -  promoter       lac promoter: promoter for the E. coli lac operon
   6420..6441    -  protein_bind   CAP binding site: CAP binding activates transcription in the presence of cAMP. E. coli catabolite activator protein
   6454..6493    -  CDS            lacI (fragment): lac repressor; lacI; The lac repressor binds to the lac operator to inhibit transcription in E. coli. This inhibition can be relieved by adding lactose or isopropyl-β-D-thiogalactopyranoside (IPTG).
   6500..6522    +  promoter       SV40 promoter (fragment): SV40 enhancer and early promoter
   6546..6681    +  rep_origin     SV40 ori: SV40 origin of replication
   6701..6835    +  polyA_signal   SV40 poly(A) signal: SV40 polyadenylation signal
   6837..6891    -  CDS            lacI (fragment): lac repressor; lacI; The lac repressor binds to the lac operator to inhibit transcription in E. coli. This inhibition can be relieved by adding lactose or isopropyl-β-D-thiogalactopyranoside (IPTG).
   7074..7662    -  rep_origin     ori: high-copy-number ColE1/pMB1/pBR322/pUC origin of replication
   7833..8693    -  CDS            AmpR: β-lactamase; bla; confers resistance to ampicillin, carbenicillin, and related antibiotics
   8694..8798    -  promoter       AmpR promoter: bla
>Addgene plasmid #114312 | pCLX-KRT7-GFP | depositor full sequence | sequence record 215803 | Full Sequence
GTCGACATTGATTATTGACTAGTTATTAATAGTAATCAATTACGGGGTCATTAGTTCATAGCCCATATAT
GGAGTTCCGCGTTACATAACTTACGGTAAATGGCCCGCCTGGCTGACCGCCCAACGACCCCCGCCCATTG
ACGTCAATAATGACGTATGTTCCCATAGTAACGCCAATAGGGACTTTCCATTGACGTCAATGGGTGGACT
ATTTACGGTAAACTGCCCACTTGGCAGTACATCAAGTGTATCATATGCCAAGTACGCCCCCTATTGACGT
CAATGACGGTAAATGGCCCGCCTGGCATTATGCCCAGTACATGACCTTATGGGACTTTCCTACTTGGCAG
TACATCTACGTATTAGTCATCGCTATTACCATGGGAGGCGTGGCCTGGGCGGGACTGGGGAGTGGCGAGC
CCTCAGATCCTGCATATAAGCAGCTGCTTTTTGCCTGTACTGGGTCTCTCTGGTTAGACCAGATCTGAGC
CTGGGAGCTCTCTGGCTAACTAGGGAACCCACTGCTTAAGCCTCAATAAAGCTTGCCTTGAGTGCTTCAA
GTAGTGTGTGCCCGTCTGTTGTGTGACTCTGGTAACTAGAGATCCCTCAGACCCTTTTAGTCAGTGTGGA
AAATCTCTAGCAGTGGCGCCCGAACAGGGACTTGAAAGCGAAAGGGAAACCAGAGGAGCTCTCTCGACGC
AGGACTCGGCTTGCTGAAGCGCGCACGGCAAGAGGCGAGGGGCGGCGACTGGTGAGTACGCCAAAAATTT
TGACTAGCGGAGGCTAGAAGGAGAGAGATGGGTGCGAGAGCGTCAGTATTAAGCGGGGGAGAATTAGATC
GCGATGGGAAAAAATTCGGTTAAGGCCAGGGGGAAAGAAAAAATATAAATTAAAACATATAGTATGGGCA
AGCAGGGAGCTAGAACGATTCGCAGTTAATCCTGGCCTGTTAGAAACATCAGAAGGCTGTAGACAAATAC
TGGGACAGCTACAACCATCCCTTCAGACAGGATCAGAAGAACTTAGATCATTATATAATACAGTAGCAAC
CCTCTATTGTGTGCATCAAAGGATAGAGATAAAAGACACCAAGGAAGCTTTAGACAAGATAGAGGAAGAG
CAAAACAAAAGTAAGAAAAAAGCACAGCAAGCAGCAGGATCTTCAGACCTGGAAATTCCCTACAATCCCC
AAAGTCAAGGAGTAGTAGAATCTATGAATAAAGAATTAAAGAAAATTATAGGACAGGTAAGAGATCAGGC
TGAACATCTTAAGACAGCAGTACAAATGGCAGTATTCATCCACAATTTTAAAAGAAAAGGGGGGATTGGG
GGGTACAGTGCAGGGGAAAGAATAGTAGACATAATAGCAACAGACATACAAACTAAAGAATTACAAAAAC
AAATTACAAAAATTCAAAATTTTCGGGTTTATTACAGGGACAGCAGAAATCCACTTTGGAAAGGACCAGC
AAAGCTCCTCTGGAAAGGTGAAGGGGCAGTAGTAATACAAGATAATAGTGACATAAAAGTAGTGCCAAGA
AGAAAAGCAAAGATCATTAGGGATTATGGAAAACAGATGGCAGGTGATGATTGTGTGGCAAGTAGACAGG
ATGAGGATTAGAACATGGAAAAGTTTAGTAAAACACCATAAGGAGGAGATATGAGGGACAATTGGAGAAG
TGAATTATATAAATATAAAGTAGTAAAAATTGAACCATTAGGAGTAGCACCCACCAAGGCAAAGAGAAGA
GTGGTGCAGAGAGAAAAAAGAGCAGTGGGAATAGGAGCTTTGTTCCTTGGGTTCTTGGGAGCAGCAGGAA
GCACTATGGGCGCAGCGTCAATGACGCTGACGGTACAGGCCAGACAATTATTGTCTGGTATAGTGCAGCA
GCAGAACAATTTGCTGAGGGCTATTGAGGCGCAACAGCATCTGTTGCAACTCACAGTCTGGGGCATCAAG
CAGCTCCAGGCAAGAATCCTGGCTGTGGAAAGATACCTAAAGGATCAACAGCTCCTGGGGATTTGGGGTT
GCTCTGGAAAACTCATTTGCACCACTGCTGTGCCTTGGAATGCTAGTTGGAGTAATAAATCTCTGGAACA
GATTTGGAATCACACGACCTGGATGGAGTGGGACAGAGAAATTAACAATTACACAAGCTTAATACACTCC
TTAATTGAAGAATCGCAAAACCAGCAAGAAAAGAATGAACAAGAATTATTGGAATTAGATAAATGGGCAA
GTTTGTGGAATTGGTTTAACATAACAAATTGGCTGTGGTATATAAAATTATTCATAATGATAGTAGGAGG
CTTGGTAGGTTTAAGAATAGTTTTTGCTGTACTTTCTATAGTGAATAGAGTTAGGCAGGGATATTCACCA
TTATCGTTTCAGACCCACCTCCCAACCCCGAGGGGACCCGACAGGCCCGAAGGAATAGAAGAAGAAGGTG
GAGAGAGAGACAGAGACAGATCCATTCGATTAGTGAACGGATCTCGACGGTATCGCTAGTGATTATCGGA
TCAACTTTGTATAGAAAAGTTGGCTAGCACTGGAGTTTTAAAGAATGTTCCAGGGAGGGGTAAGAGGCCC
AGGGCAGATGTGGGGTAGGCTCAGGAATGAGGAAGTATTTCTCAAGCCTGTGTGTGGTGGTTATAGGGGG
CCGAGGCCTGGACTGAAGTGCCCAGGTACTTTTGTCTGTGTGCTTCCCAGCTCTTGTTAGACCCTCATCC
TGAAGGAGCTGTGGCTGAGGGGGCCAGGACCCGTCCAGGTCAGCGCACTAGCTGTGCCCTGCTGGGGCTC
AGCTTGAGAAAGAGAAGGAGCTCTTGGTGTGGGTGAGAAACAACCTCCAAAGTGGGGGATGGGTGGCAGG
GGCTGTAGCAGGATGGAAAGTGGGGTGCAGAGGGGGACAAAGGACTGAGGAAGCACCTTGAGGGGTAGGG
AGTCTCCTTGAGAGCTTAGGGTTGTCTACCTGAAAAGGCAAAGCAGGAAGAATATGACATTCCCATCCTC
CCCACCTAGGACGCCCCTAAAGGACCAGTCTCACTGCATGGAGCCAGAGGTGGGCTAAAGGCTGTCCAAG
TGAGTCTGGGAAAACTGGAAGTCCAGGAGCACTCCGAGGAGCACTGAGCACACCACCACGGGTTACCACA
GAGGCCAGTTTTAGTTGATTCCCTTGTCAGGCATAGCCTAGTGGGTTTGTAAGCAGGAAAAATGAGGCAG
AGCAGGGAGGAACGTCTGGATGTGAACGGGAGACAGGACACACACATGTGCATACAAATGTGTTCAGTTG
TGAATCCAGACCCCCCATGCACAGACTGCACTCATATACACTCACACTAGTGTGTTAGGGGTATGAGGGC
ACAGAAGGGTACGCACAGCCATCCCAGGAACCCATACAGTAGTTTGAGGAGGGGGTGAGGCAAGCCCTCT
GAACTTGGATGGTGGGGAGGGCGCAGTTACTGAAACAGCTCTTCCCAGTAAGGATCGTCACAGGGCCAGG
TTACTCAAGAACTGAGCTGAGCTCTCCAGTAGCAGCTGGGCCAGGAAGGAGAGTCCTAGGAAGCCTAGGG
CTTCCCCAGCCAGTGGGTGAGGGGTTTCAACTTTCAGCAGGAGCTAAAGTTTGTCAGGCACTTCCTTTTG
TAGCACTTGGCTTTCCTACTGGCCTCAGGAATCTAGGTATTCACTCCTCATACCTGCTCTAGGAAGCCTT
CTCCTGCCAATTGTAAGGTGGTCTCTTTGCGGTCCAGAGATTTCTGGGCTGTGGGTATCTTGGACAACTT
GCCTGAGGTGTGGGTGTCTCACGACGGCGTCTCGGCCTCCTGCAGACACTTCCCGAGTGGACGAAGAGCC
TTGGGCGGCGGCTGGGGGCGGTGCGAGGGCAGAAGGCAGGCGGACAGGAAGGCCCTGGCTGCAGAGAAAG
GTGGCCAGCGGCCAGCCCCGCCCTGTCCCCACCTGTGTGCGCTCAGCCTCCGCCCCGCATGGAGGAATAA
AAGGTCGCAGACTGCCTGAGGTCAGGGAGTTCGCGCTGCTCCTCGCCTCGTCCAGCCAGCAACTTTGTAC
AAAAAAGCAGGCTCCCGCCACCATGGTGAGCAAGGGCGAGGAGCTGTTCACCGGGGTGGTGCCCATCCTG
GTCGAGCTGGACGGCGACGTAAACGGCCACAAGTTCAGCGTGTCCGGCGAGGGCGAGGGCGATGCCACCT
ACGGCAAGCTGACCCTGAAGTTCATCTGCACCACCGGCAAGCTGCCCGTGCCCTGGCCCACCCTCGTGAC
CACCCTGACCTACGGCGTGCAGTGCTTCAGCCGCTACCCCGACCACATGAAGCAGCACGACTTCTTCAAG
TCCGCCATGCCCGAAGGCTACGTCCAGGAGCGCACCATCTTCTTCAAGGACGACGGCAACTACAAGACCC
GCGCCGAGGTGAAGTTCGAGGGCGACACCCTGGTGAACCGCATCGAGCTGAAGGGCATCGACTTCAAGGA
GGACGGCAACATCCTGGGGCACAAGCTGGAGTACAACTACAACAGCCACAACGTCTATATCATGGCCGAC
AAGCAGAAGAACGGCATCAAGGTGAACTTCAAGATCCGCCACAACATCGAGGACGGCAGCGTGCAGCTCG
CCGACCACTACCAGCAGAACACCCCCATCGGCGACGGCCCCGTGCTGCTGCCCGACAACCACTACCTGAG
CACCCAGTCCGCCCTGAGCAAAGACCCCAACGAGAAGCGCGATCACATGGTCCTGCTGGAGTTCGTGACC
GCCGCCGGGATCACTCTCGGCATGGACGAGCTGTACAAGTAAGACCCAGCTTTCTTGTACAAAGTGGTGA
TAATCGAATTCCGATAATCAACCTCTGGATTACAAAATTTGTGAAAGATTGACTGGTATTCTTAACTATG
TTGCTCCTTTTACGCTATGTGGATACGCTGCTTTAATGCCTTTGTATCATGCTATTGCTTCCCGTATGGC
TTTCATTTTCTCCTCCTTGTATAAATCCTGGTTGCTGTCTCTTTATGAGGAGTTGTGGCCCGTTGTCAGG
CAACGTGGCGTGGTGTGCACTGTGTTTGCTGACGCAACCCCCACTGGTTGGGGCATTGCCACCACCTGTC
AGCTCCTTTCCGGGACTTTCGCTTTCCCCCTCCCTATTGCCACGGCGGAACTCATCGCCGCCTGCCTTGC
CCGCTGCTGGACAGGGGCTCGGCTGTTGGGCACTGACAATTCCGTGGTGTTGTCGGGGAAGCTGACGTCC
TTTCCATGGCTGCTCGCCTGTGTTGCCACCTGGATTCTGCGCGGGACGTCCTTCTGCTACGTCCCTTCGG
CCCTCAATCCAGCGGACCTTCCTTCCCGCGGCCTGCTGCCGGCTCTGCGGCCTCTTCCGCGTCTTCGCCT
TCGCCCTCAGACGAGTCGGATCTCCCTTTGGGCCGCCTCCCCGCATCGGGAATTCCCGCGGTTCGCTTTA
AGACCAATGACTTACAAGGCAGCTGTAGATCTTAGCCACTTTTTAAAAGAAAAGGGGGGACTGGAAGGGC
TAATTCACTCCCAACGAAGACAAGATGGGATCAATTCACCATGGGAATAACTTCGTATAGCATACATTAT
ACGAAGTTATGCTGCTTTTTGCTTGTACTGGGTCTCTCTGGTTAGACCAGATCTGAGCCTGGGAGCTCTC
TGGCTAACTAGGGAACCCACTGCTTAAGCCTCAATAAAGCTTGCCTTGAGTGCTTCAAGTAGTGTGTGCC
CGTCTGTTGTGTGACTCTGGTAACTAGAGATCCCTCAGACCCTTTTAGTCAGTGTGGAAAATCTCTAGCA
GCATCTAGTTGAATCGCCAGTGTGTCGAGCTAGCAGATCTTTTTCCCTCTGCCAAAAATTATGGGGACAT
CATGAAGCCCCTTGAGCATCTGACTTCTGGCTAATAAAGGAAATTTATTTTCATTGCAATAGTGTGTTGG
AATTTTTTGTGTCTCTCACTCGGAAGGACATATGGGAGGGCAAATCATTTAAAACATCAGAATGAGTATT
TGGTTTAGAGTTTGGCAACATATGCCATATGCTGGCTGCCATGAACAAAGGTGGCTATAAAGAGGTCATC
AGTATATGAAACAGCCCCCTGCTGTCCATTCCTTATTCCATAGAAAAGCCTTGACTTGAGGTTAGATTTT
TTTTATATTTTGTTTTGTGTTATTTTTTTCTTTAACATCCCTAAAATTTTCCTTACATGTTTTACTAGCC
AGATTTTTCCTCCTCTCCTGACTACTCCCAGTCATAGCTGTCCCTCTTCTCTTATGAAGATCCCTCGACC
TGCAGCCCAAGCTTGGCGTAATCATGGTCATAGCTGTTTCCTGTGTGAAATTGTTATCCGCTCACAATTC
CACACAACATACGAGCCGGAAGCATAAAGTGTAAAGCCTGGGGTGCCTAATGAGTGAGCTAACTCACATT
AATTGCGTTGCGCTCACTGCCCGCTTTCCAGTCGGGAAACCTGTCGTGCCAGCGGATCCGCATCTCAATT
AGTCAGCAACCATAGTCCCGCCCCTAACTCCGCCCATCCCGCCCCTAACTCCGCCCAGTTCCGCCCATTC
TCCGCCCCATGGCTGACTAATTTTTTTTATTTATGCAGAGGCCGAGGCCGCCTCGGCCTCTGAGCTATTC
CAGAAGTAGTGAGGAGGCTTTTTTGGAGGCCTAGGCTTTTGCAAAAAGCTAACTTGTTTATTGCAGCTTA
TAATGGTTACAAATAAAGCAATAGCATCACAAATTTCACAAATAAAGCATTTTTTTCACTGCATTCTAGT
TGTGGTTTGTCCAAACTCATCAATGTATCTTATCATGTCTGGATCCGCTGCATTAATGAATCGGCCAACG
CGCGGGGAGAGGCGGTTTGCGTATTGGGCGCTCTTCCGCTTCCTCGCTCACTGACTCGCTGCGCTCGGTC
GTTCGGCTGCGGCGAGCGGTATCAGCTCACTCAAAGGCGGTAATACGGTTATCCACAGAATCAGGGGATA
ACGCAGGAAAGAACATGTGAGCAAAAGGCCAGCAAAAGGCCAGGAACCGTAAAAAGGCCGCGTTGCTGGC
GTTTTTCCATAGGCTCCGCCCCCCTGACGAGCATCACAAAAATCGACGCTCAAGTCAGAGGTGGCGAAAC
CCGACAGGACTATAAAGATACCAGGCGTTTCCCCCTGGAAGCTCCCTCGTGCGCTCTCCTGTTCCGACCC
TGCCGCTTACCGGATACCTGTCCGCCTTTCTCCCTTCGGGAAGCGTGGCGCTTTCTCAATGCTCACGCTG
TAGGTATCTCAGTTCGGTGTAGGTCGTTCGCTCCAAGCTGGGCTGTGTGCACGAACCCCCCGTTCAGCCC
GACCGCTGCGCCTTATCCGGTAACTATCGTCTTGAGTCCAACCCGGTAAGACACGACTTATCGCCACTGG
CAGCAGCCACTGGTAACAGGATTAGCAGAGCGAGGTATGTAGGCGGTGCTACAGAGTTCTTGAAGTGGTG
GCCTAACTACGGCTACACTAGAAGGACAGTATTTGGTATCTGCGCTCTGCTGAAGCCAGTTACCTTCGGA
AAAAGAGTTGGTAGCTCTTGATCCGGCAAACAAACCACCGCTGGTAGCGGTGGTTTTTTTGTTTGCAAGC
AGCAGATTACGCGCAGAAAAAAAGGATCTCAAGAAGATCCTTTGATCTTTTCTACGGGGTCTGACGCTCA
GTGGAACGAAAACTCACGTTAAGGGATTTTGGTCATGAGATTATCAAAAAGGATCTTCACCTAGATCCTT
TTAAATTAAAAATGAAGTTTTAAATCAATCTAAAGTATATATGAGTAAACTTGGTCTGACAGTTACCAAT
GCTTAATCAGTGAGGCACCTATCTCAGCGATCTGTCTATTTCGTTCATCCATAGTTGCCTGACTCCCCGT
CGTGTAGATAACTACGATACGGGAGGGCTTACCATCTGGCCCCAGTGCTGCAATGATACCGCGAGACCCA
CGCTCACCGGCTCCAGATTTATCAGCAATAAACCAGCCAGCCGGAAGGGCCGAGCGCAGAAGTGGTCCTG
CAACTTTATCCGCCTCCATCCAGTCTATTAATTGTTGCCGGGAAGCTAGAGTAAGTAGTTCGCCAGTTAA
TAGTTTGCGCAACGTTGTTGCCATTGCTACAGGCATCGTGGTGTCACGCTCGTCGTTTGGTATGGCTTCA
TTCAGCTCCGGTTCCCAACGATCAAGGCGAGTTACATGATCCCCCATGTTGTGCAAAAAAGCGGTTAGCT
CCTTCGGTCCTCCGATCGTTGTCAGAAGTAAGTTGGCCGCAGTGTTATCACTCATGGTTATGGCAGCACT
GCATAATTCTCTTACTGTCATGCCATCCGTAAGATGCTTTTCTGTGACTGGTGAGTACTCAACCAAGTCA
TTCTGAGAATAGTGTATGCGGCGACCGAGTTGCTCTTGCCCGGCGTCAATACGGGATAATACCGCGCCAC
ATAGCAGAACTTTAAAAGTGCTCATCATTGGAAAACGTTCTTCGGGGCGAAAACTCTCAAGGATCTTACC
GCTGTTGAGATCCAGTTCGATGTAACCCACTCGTGCACCCAACTGATCTTCAGCATCTTTTACTTTCACC
AGCGTTTCTGGGTGAGCAAAAACAGGAAGGCAAAATGCCGCAAAAAAGGGAATAAGGGCGACACGGAAAT
GTTGAATACTCATACTCTTCCTTTTTCAATATTATTGAAGCATTTATCAGGGTTATTGTCTCATGAGCGG
ATACATATTTGAATGTATTTAGAAAAATAAACAAATAGGGGTTCCGCGCACATTTCCCCGAAAAGTGCCA
CCTG
