Features (pLannotate 1.2.2; 28 found; start..end, strand, type, name):
      1..21      +  protein_bind   attB4: mutant version of attB; core recombination site for the Gateway® BP reaction BP Clonase™
   1529..1549    +  protein_bind   attB1: mutant version of attB; core recombination site for the Gateway® BP reaction BP Clonase™
   1562..2281    +  CDS            EGFP: the original enhanced GFP (Yang et al., 1996) mammalian codon-optimized
   2289..2305    -  protein_bind   attB2 (fragment): mutant version of attB; core recombination site for the Gateway® BP reaction BP Clonase™
   2324..2912    +  misc_feature   WPRE: woodchuck hepatitis virus posttranscriptional regulatory element
   2945..3034    +  CDS            nef (fragment): NEF_HV1LA - Experimental evidence at protein level: Swiss-Prot protein existence level 1. Extracellular Nef protein targets CD4(+) T-lymphocytes for apoptosis by interacting with CXCR4 surface receptors. From Human immunodeficiency virus type 1 group M subtype B (isolate Lai) (HIV-1).
   3055..3088    +  protein_bind   loxP: Cre-mediated recombination occurs in the 8-bp core sequence (GCATACAT). Cre recombinase
   3108..3288    +  LTR            5' LTR (truncated): truncated 5' long terminal repeat (LTR) from HIV-1
   3391..3446    +  polyA_signal   β-globin poly(A) signal: rabbit β-globin polyadenylation signal (Gil and Proudfoot, 1987)
   3831..3847    -  protein_bind   lac operator: The lac repressor binds to the lac operator to inhibit transcription in E. coli. This inhibition can be relieved by adding lactose or isopropyl-β-D-thiogalactopyranoside (IPTG). lac repressor encoded by lacI
   3855..3885    -  promoter       lac promoter: promoter for the E. coli lac operon
   3900..3921    -  protein_bind   CAP binding site: CAP binding activates transcription in the presence of cAMP. E. coli catabolite activator protein
   3934..3973    -  CDS            lacI (fragment): lac repressor; lacI; The lac repressor binds to the lac operator to inhibit transcription in E. coli. This inhibition can be relieved by adding lactose or isopropyl-β-D-thiogalactopyranoside (IPTG).
   3980..4002    +  promoter       SV40 promoter (fragment): SV40 enhancer and early promoter
   4026..4161    +  rep_origin     SV40 ori: SV40 origin of replication
   4181..4315    +  polyA_signal   SV40 poly(A) signal: SV40 polyadenylation signal
   4317..4371    -  CDS            lacI (fragment): lac repressor; lacI; The lac repressor binds to the lac operator to inhibit transcription in E. coli. This inhibition can be relieved by adding lactose or isopropyl-β-D-thiogalactopyranoside (IPTG).
   4554..5142    -  rep_origin     ori: high-copy-number ColE1/pMB1/pBR322/pUC origin of replication
   5313..6173    -  CDS            AmpR: β-lactamase; bla; confers resistance to ampicillin, carbenicillin, and related antibiotics
   6174..6278    -  promoter       AmpR promoter: bla
   6309..6688    +  enhancer       CMV enhancer: human cytomegalovirus immediate early enhancer
   6690..6947    +  LTR            5' LTR (truncated): truncated 5' long terminal repeat (LTR) from HIV-1
   6994..7119    +  misc_feature   HIV-1 Ψ: packaging signal of human immunodeficiency virus type 1
   7103..7462    +  CDS            HIV-1 gag (fragment): gag protein from human immunodeficiency virus 1; gag
   7611..7728    +  misc_feature   cPPT/CTS: central polypurine tract and central termination sequence of HIV-1
   7871..7954    +  CDS            vif (fragment): VIF_HV1BR - Experimental evidence at protein level: Swiss-Prot protein existence level 1. Counteracts the innate antiviral activity of host APOBEC3F and APOBEC3G. Forms a complex with host APOBEC3F and APOBEC3G thus preventing the entry of these lethally hypermutating enzymes into progeny virions. Recruits an active E3 ubiquitin ligase complex composed of elongin BC, CUL5, and RBX2 to induce polyubiquitination of APOBEC3G and APOBEC3F. In turn, they are directed to the 26S proteasome for degradation. Vif interaction with APOBEC3G also blocks its cytidine deaminase activity in a proteasome-inde
   8088..8321    +  misc_feature   RRE: The Rev response element (RRE) of HIV-1 allows for Rev-dependent mRNA export from the nucleus to the cytoplasm.
   8698..8798    +  CDS            Rev (fragment): human immunodeficiency virus 1 (HIV-1) Rev protein; rev; enhances nuclear export of unspliced and incompletely spliced viral mRNAs
>Addgene plasmid #114312 | pCLX-KRT7-GFP | addgene full sequence | sequence record 218867 | Addgene NGS Result
CAACTTTGTATAGAAAAGTTGGCTAGCACTGGAGTTTTAAAGAATGTTCCAGGGAGGGGTAAGAGGCCCA
GGGCAGATGTGGGGTAGGCTCAGGAATGAGGAAGTATTTCTCAAGCCTGTGTGTGGTGGTTATAGGGGGC
CGAGGCCTGGACTGAAGTGCCCAGGTACTTTTGTCTGTGTGCTTCCCAGCTCTTGTTAGACCCTCATCCT
GAAGGAGCTGTGGCTGAGGGGGCCAGGACCCGTCCAGGTCAGCGCACTAGCTGTGCCCTGCTGGGGCTCA
GCTTGAGAAAGAGAAGGAGCTCTTGGTGTGGGTGAGAAACAACCTCCAAAGTGGGGGATGGGTGGCAGGG
GCTGTAGCAGGATGGAAAGTGGGGTGCAGAGGGGGACAAAGGACTGAGGAAGCACCTTGAGGGGTAGGGA
GTCTCCTTGAGAGCTTAGGGTTGTCTACCTGAAAAGGCAAAGCAGGAAGAATATGACATTCCCATCCTCC
CCACCTAGGACGCCCCTAAAGGACCAGTCTCACTGCATGGAGCCAGAGGTGGGCTAAAGGCTGTCCAAGT
GAGTCTGGGAAAACTGGAAGTCCAGGAGCACTCCGAGGAGCACTGAGCACACCACCACGGGTTACCACAG
AGGCCAGTTTTAGTTGATTCCCTTGTCAGGCATAGCCTAGTGGGTTTGTAAGCAGGAAAAATGAGGCAGA
GCAGGGAGGAACGTCTGGATGTGAACGGGAGACAGGACACACACATGTGCATACAAATGTGTTCAGTTGT
GAATCCAGACCCCCCATGCACAGACTGCACTCATATACACTCACACTAGTGTGTTAGGGGTATGAGGGCA
CAGAAGGGTACGCACAGCCATCCCAGGAACCCATACAGTAGTTTGAGGAGGGGGTGAGGCAAGCCCTCTG
AACTTGGATGGTGGGGAGGGCGCAGTTACTGAAACAGCTCTTCCCAGTAAGGATCGTCACAGGGCCAGGT
TACTCAAGAACTGAGCTGAGCTCTCCAGTAGCAGCTGGGCCAGGAAGGAGAGTCCTAGGAAGCCTAGGGC
TTCCCCAGCCAGTGGGTGAGGGGTTTCAACTTTCAGCAGGAGCTAAAGTTTGTCAGGCACTTCCTTTTGT
AGCACTTGGCTTTCCTACTGGCCTCAGGAATCTAGGTATTCACTCCTCATACCTGCTCTAGGAAGCCTTC
TCCTGCCAATTGTAAGGTGGTCTCTTTGCGGTCCAGAGATTTCTGGGCTGTGGGTATCTTGGACAACTTG
CCTGAGGTGTGGGTGTCTCACGACGGCGTCTCGGCCTCCTGCAGACACTTCCCGAGTGGACGAAGAGCCT
TGGGCGGCGGCTGGGGGCGGTGCGAGGGCAGAAGGCAGGCGGACAGGAAGGCCCTGGCTGCAGAGAAAGG
TGGCCAGCGGCCAGCCCCGCCCTGTCCCCACCTGTGTGCGCTCAGCCTCCGCCCCGCATGGAGGAATAAA
AGGTCGCAGACTGCCTGAGGTCAGGGAGTTCGCGCTGCTCCTCGCCTCGTCCAGCCAGCAAGTTTGTACA
AAAAAGCAGGCTCCCGCCACCATGGTGAGCAAGGGCGAGGAGCTGTTCACCGGGGTGGTGCCCATCCTGG
TCGAGCTGGACGGCGACGTAAACGGCCACAAGTTCAGCGTGTCCGGCGAGGGCGAGGGCGATGCCACCTA
CGGCAAGCTGACCCTGAAGTTCATCTGCACCACCGGCAAGCTGCCCGTGCCCTGGCCCACCCTCGTGACC
ACCCTGACCTACGGCGTGCAGTGCTTCAGCCGCTACCCCGACCACATGAAGCAGCACGACTTCTTCAAGT
CCGCCATGCCCGAAGGCTACGTCCAGGAGCGCACCATCTTCTTCAAGGACGACGGCAACTACAAGACCCG
CGCCGAGGTGAAGTTCGAGGGCGACACCCTGGTGAACCGCATCGAGCTGAAGGGCATCGACTTCAAGGAG
GACGGCAACATCCTGGGGCACAAGCTGGAGTACAACTACAACAGCCACAACGTCTATATCATGGCCGACA
AGCAGAAGAACGGCATCAAGGTGAACTTCAAGATCCGCCACAACATCGAGGACGGCAGCGTGCAGCTCGC
CGACCACTACCAGCAGAACACCCCCATCGGCGACGGCCCCGTGCTGCTGCCCGACAACCACTACCTGAGC
ACCCAGTCCGCCCTGAGCAAAGACCCCAACGAGAAGCGCGATCACATGGTCCTGCTGGAGTTCGTGACCG
CCGCCGGGATCACTCTCGGCATGGACGAGCTGTACAAGTAAGACCCAGTTTCTTGTACAAAGTGGTGATA
ATCGAATTCCGATAATCAACCTCTGGATTACAAAATTTGTGAAAGATTGACTGGTATTCTTAACTATGTT
GCTCCTTTTACGCTATGTGGATACGCTGCTTTAATGCCTTTGTATCATGCTATTGCTTCCCGTATGGCTT
TCATTTTCTCCTCCTTGTATAAATCCTGGTTGCTGTCTCTTTATGAGGAGTTGTGGCCCGTTGTCAGGCA
ACGTGGCGTGGTGTGCACTGTGTTTGCTGACGCAACCCCCACTGGTTGGGGCATTGCCACCACCTGTCAG
CTCCTTTCCGGGACTTTCGCTTTCCCCCTCCCTATTGCCACGGCGGAACTCATCGCCGCCTGCCTTGCCC
GCTGCTGGACAGGGGCTCGGCTGTTGGGCACTGACAATTCCGTGGTGTTGTCGGGGAAGCTGACGTCCTT
TCCATGGCTGCTCGCCTGTGTTGCCACCTGGATTCTGCGCGGGACGTCCTTCTGCTACGTCCCTTCGGCC
CTCAATCCAGCGGACCTTCCTTCCCGCGGCCTGCTGCCGGCTCTGCGGCCTCTTCCGCGTCTTCGCCTTC
GCCCTCAGACGAGTCGGATCTCCCTTTGGGCCGCCTCCCCGCATCGGGAATTCCCGCGGTTCGCTTTAAG
ACCAATGACTTACAAGGCAGCTGTAGATCTTAGCCACTTTTTAAAAGAAAAGGGGGGACTGGAAGGGCTA
ATTCACTCCCAACGAAGACAAGATGGGATCAATTCACCATGGGAATAACTTCGTATAGCATACATTATAC
GAAGTTATGCTGCTTTTTGCTTGTACTGGGTCTCTCTGGTTAGACCAGATCTGAGCCTGGGAGCTCTCTG
GCTAACTAGGGAACCCACTGCTTAAGCCTCAATAAAGCTTGCCTTGAGTGCTTCAAGTAGTGTGTGCCCG
TCTGTTGTGTGACTCTGGTAACTAGAGATCCCTCAGACCCTTTTAGTCAGTGTGGAAAATCTCTAGCAGC
ATCTAGTTGAATCGCCAGTGTGTCGAGCTAGCAGATCTTTTTCCCTCTGCCAAAAATTATGGGGACATCA
TGAAGCCCCTTGAGCATCTGACTTCTGGCTAATAAAGGAAATTTATTTTCATTGCAATAGTGTGTTGGAA
TTTTTTGTGTCTCTCACTCGGAAGGACATATGGGAGGGCAAATCATTTAAAACATCAGAATGAGTATTTG
GTTTAGAGTTTGGCAACATATGCCCATATGCTGGCTGCCATGAACAAAGGTTGGCTATAAAGAGGTCATC
AGTATATGAAACAGCCCCCTGCTGTCCATTCCTTATTCCATAGAAAAGCCTTGACTTGAGGTTAGATTTT
TTTTATATTTTGTTTTGTGTTATTTTTTTCTTTAACATCCCTAAAATTTTCCTTACATGTTTTACTAGCC
AGATTTTTCCTCCTCTCCTGACTACTCCCAGTCATAGCTGTCCCTCTTCTCTTATGGAGATCCCTCGACC
TGCAGCCCAAGCTTGGCGTAATCATGGTCATAGCTGTTTCCTGTGTGAAATTGTTATCCGCTCACAATTC
CACACAACATACGAGCCGGAAGCATAAAGTGTAAAGCCTGGGGTGCCTAATGAGTGAGCTAACTCACATT
AATTGCGTTGCGCTCACTGCCCGCTTTCCAGTCGGGAAACCTGTCGTGCCAGCGGATCCGCATCTCAATT
AGTCAGCAACCATAGTCCCGCCCCTAACTCCGCCCATCCCGCCCCTAACTCCGCCCAGTTCCGCCCATTC
TCCGCCCCATGGCTGACTAATTTTTTTTATTTATGCAGAGGCCGAGGCCGCCTCGGCCTCTGAGCTATTC
CAGAAGTAGTGAGGAGGCTTTTTTGGAGGCCTAGGCTTTTGCAAAAAGCTAACTTGTTTATTGCAGCTTA
TAATGGTTACAAATAAAGCAATAGCATCACAAATTTCACAAATAAAGCATTTTTTTCACTGCATTCTAGT
TGTGGTTTGTCCAAACTCATCAATGTATCTTATCATGTCTGGATCCGCTGCATTAATGAATCGGCCAACG
CGCGGGGAGAGGCGGTTTGCGTATTGGGCGCTCTTCCGCTTCCTCGCTCACTGACTCGCTGCGCTCGGTC
GTTCGGCTGCGGCGAGCGGTATCAGCTCACTCAAAGGCGGTAATACGGTTATCCACAGAATCAGGGGATA
ACGCAGGAAAGAACATGTGAGCAAAAGGCCAGCAAAAGGCCAGGAACCGTAAAAAGGCCGCGTTGCTGGC
GTTTTTCCATAGGCTCCGCCCCCCTGACGAGCATCACAAAAATCGACGCTCAAGTCAGAGGTGGCGAAAC
CCGACAGGACTATAAAGATACCAGGCGTTTCCCCCTGGAAGCTCCCTCGTGCGCTCTCCTGTTCCGACCC
TGCCGCTTACCGGATACCTGTCCGCCTTTCTCCCTTCGGGAAGCGTGGCGCTTTCTCATAGCTCACGCTG
TAGGTATCTCAGTTCGGTGTAGGTCGTTCGCTCCAAGCTGGGCTGTGTGCACGAACCCCCCGTTCAGCCC
GACCGCTGCGCCTTATCCGGTAACTATCGTCTTGAGTCCAACCCGGTAAGACACGACTTATCGCCACTGG
CAGCAGCCACTGGTAACAGGATTAGCAGAGCGAGGTATGTAGGCGGTGCTACAGAGTTCTTGAAGTGGTG
GCCTAACTACGGCTACACTAGAAGAACAGTATTTGGTATCTGCGCTCTGCTGAAGCCAGTTACCTTCGGA
AAAAGAGTTGGTAGCTCTTGATCCGGCAAACAAACCACCGCTGGTAGCGGTGGTTTTTTTGTTTGCAAGC
AGCAGATTACGCGCAGAAAAAAAGGATCTCAAGAAGATCCTTTGATCTTTTCTACGGGGTCTGACGCTCA
GTGGAACGAAAACTCACGTTAAGGGATTTTGGTCATGAGATTATCAAAAAGGATCTTCACCTAGATCCTT
TTAAATTAAAAATGAAGTTTTAAATCAATCTAAAGTATATATGAGTAAACTTGGTCTGACAGTTACCAAT
GCTTAATCAGTGAGGCACCTATCTCAGCGATCTGTCTATTTCGTTCATCCATAGTTGCCTGACTCCCCGT
CGTGTAGATAACTACGATACGGGAGGGCTTACCATCTGGCCCCAGTGCTGCAATGATACCGCGAGACCCA
CGCTCACCGGCTCCAGATTTATCAGCAATAAACCAGCCAGCCGGAAGGGCCGAGCGCAGAAGTGGTCCTG
CAACTTTATCCGCCTCCATCCAGTCTATTAATTGTTGCCGGGAAGCTAGAGTAAGTAGTTCGCCAGTTAA
TAGTTTGCGCAACGTTGTTGCCATTGCTACAGGCATCGTGGTGTCACGCTCGTCGTTTGGTATGGCTTCA
TTCAGCTCCGGTTCCCAACGATCAAGGCGAGTTACATGATCCCCCATGTTGTGCAAAAAAGCGGTTAGCT
CCTTCGGTCCTCCGATCGTTGTCAGAAGTAAGTTGGCCGCAGTGTTATCACTCATGGTTATGGCAGCACT
GCATAATTCTCTTACTGTCATGCCATCCGTAAGATGCTTTTCTGTGACTGGTGAGTACTCAACCAAGTCA
TTCTGAGAATAGTGTATGCGGCGACCGAGTTGCTCTTGCCCGGCGTCAATACGGGATAATACCGCGCCAC
ATAGCAGAACTTTAAAAGTGCTCATCATTGGAAAACGTTCTTCGGGGCGAAAACTCTCAAGGATCTTACC
GCTGTTGAGATCCAGTTCGATGTAACCCACTCGTGCACCCAACTGATCTTCAGCATCTTTTACTTTCACC
AGCGTTTCTGGGTGAGCAAAAACAGGAAGGCAAAATGCCGCAAAAAAGGGAATAAGGGCGACACGGAAAT
GTTGAATACTCATACTCTTCCTTTTTCAATATTATTGAAGCATTTATCAGGGTTATTGTCTCATGAGCGG
ATACATATTTGAATGTATTTAGAAAAATAAACAAATAGGGGTTCCGCGCACATTTCCCCGAAAAGTGCCA
CCTGGGTCGACATTGATTATTGACTAGTTATTAATAGTAATCAATTACGGGGTCATTAGTTCATAGCCCA
TATATGGAGTTCCGCGTTACATAACTTACGGTAAATGGCCCGCCTGGCTGACCGCCCAACGACCCCCGCC
CATTGACGTCAATAATGACGTATGTTCCCATAGTAACGCCAATAGGGACTTTCCATTGACGTCAATGGGT
GGAGTATTTACGGTAAACTGCCCACTTGGCAGTACATCAAGTGTATCATATGCCAAGTACGCCCCCTATT
GACGTCAATGACGGTAAATGGCCCGCCTGGCATTATGCCCAGTACATGACCTTATGGGACTTTCCTACTT
GGCAGTACATCTACGTATTAGTCATCGCTATTACCATGGGAGGCGTGGCCTGGGCGGGACTGGGGAGTGG
CGAGCCCTCAGATCCTGCATATAAGCAGCTGCTTTTTGCCTGTACTGGGTCTCTCTGGTTAGACCAGATC
TGAGCCTGGGAGCTCTCTGGCTAACTAGGGAACCCACTGCTTAAGCCTCAATAAAGCTTGCCTTGAGTGC
TTCAAGTAGTGTGTGCCCGTCTGTTGTGTGACTCTGGTAACTAGAGATCCCTCAGACCCTTTTAGTCAGT
GTGGAAAATCTCTAGCAGTGGCGCCCGAACAGGGACTTGAAAGCGAAAGGGAAACCAGAGGAGCTCTCTC
GACGCAGGACTCGGCTTGCTGAAGCGCGCACGGCAAGAGGCGAGGGGCGGCGACTGGTGAGTACGCCAAA
AATTTTGACTAGCGGAGGCTAGAAGGAGAGAGATGGGTGCGAGAGCGTCAGTATTAAGCGGGGGAGAATT
AGATCGCGATGGGAAAAAATTCGGTTAAGGCCAGGGGGAAAGAAAAAATATAAATTAAAACATATAGTAT
GGGCAAGCAGGGAGCTAGAACGATTCGCAGTTAATACTGGCCTGTTAGAAACATCAGAAGGCTGTAGACA
AATACTGGGACAGCTACAACCATCCCTTCAGACAGGATCAGAAGAACTTAGATCATTATATAATACAGTA
GCAACCCTCTATTGTGTGCATCAAAGGATAGAGATAAAAGACACCAAGGAAGCTTTAGACAAGATAGAGG
AAGAGCAAAACAAAAGTAAGAAAAAAGCACAGCAAGCAGCAGGATCTTCAGACCTGGAAATTCCCTACAA
TCCCCAAAGTCAAGGAGTAGTAGAATCTATGAATAAAGAATTAAAGAAAATTATAGGACAGGTAAGAGAT
CAGGCTGAACATCTTAAGACAGCAGTACAAATGGCAGTATTCATCCACAATTTTAAAAGAAAAGGGGGGA
TTGGGGGGTACAGTGCAGGGGAAAGAATAGTAGACATAATAGCAACAGACATACAAACTAAAGAATTACA
AAAACAAATTACAAAAATTCAAAATTTTCGGGTTTATTACAGGGACAGCAGAAATCCACTTTGGAAAGGA
CCAGCAAAGCTCCTCTGGAAAGGTGAAGGGGCAGTAGTAATACAAGATAATAGTGACATAAAAGTAGTGC
CAAGAAGAAAAGCAAAGATCATTAGGGATTATGGAAAACAGATGGCAGGTGATGATTGTGTGGCAAGTAG
ACAGGATGAGGATTAGAACATGGAAAAGTTTAGTAAAACACCATAAGGAGGAGATATGAGGGACAATTGG
AGAAGTGAATTATATAAATATAAAGTAGTAAAAATTGAACCATTAGGAGTAGCACCCACCAAGGCAAAGA
GAAGAGTGGTGCAGAGAGAAAAAAGAGCAGTGGGAATAGGAGCTTTGTTCCTTGGGTTCTTGGGAGCAGC
AGGAAGCACTATGGGCGCAGCGTCAATGACGCTGACGGTACAGGCCAGACAATTATTGTCTGGTATAGTG
CAGCAGCAGAACAATTTGCTGAGGGCTATTGAGGCGCAACAGCATCTGTTGCAACTCACAGTCTGGGGCA
TCAAGCAGCTCCAGGCAAGAATCCTGGCTGTGGAAAGATACCTAAAGGATCAACAGCTCCTGGGGATTTG
GGGTTGCTCTGGAAAACTCATTTGCACCACTGCTGTGCCTTGGAATGCTAGTTGGAGTAATAAATCTCTG
GAACAGATTTGGAATCACACGACCTGGATGGAGTGGGACAGAGAAATTAACAATTACACAAGCTTAATAC
ACTCCTTAATTGAAGAATCGCAAAACCAGCAAGAAAAGAATGAACAAGAATTATTGGAATTAGATAAATG
GGCAAGTTTGTGGAATTGGTTTAACATAACAAATTGGCTGTGGTATATAAAATTATTCATAATGATAGTA
GGAGGCTTGGTAGGTTTAAGAATAGTTTTTGCTGTACTTTCTATAGTGAATAGAGTTAGGCAGGGATATT
CACCATTATCGTTTCAGACCCACCTCCCAACCCCGAGGGGACCCGACAGGCCCGAAGGAATAGAAGAAGA
AGGTGGAGAGAGAGACAGAGACAGATCCATTCGATTAGTGAACGGATCTCGACGGTATCTAGTGATTATC
GGAT
